Addgene plasmid #19533: pcDNA5/FRT/TO V5 DNAJB10
Depositing lab: Harm Kampinga. Depositing organization: University Medical Center Groningen. Publication: Computational analysis of the human HSPH/HSPA/DNAJ family and cloning of a human HSPH/HSPA/DNAJ expression library. Hageman J, Kampinga HH. Cell Stress Chaperones. 2009 Jan;14(1):1-21. doi: 10.1007/s12192-008-0060-2. Epub 2008 Aug 7. PubMed 18686016.
Backbone
  Vector backbone: pcDNA5/FRT/TO
  Backbone manufacturer: Invitrogen
  Backbone size w/o insert (bp): 5137
  Vector type: Mammalian Expression
  Selectable markers: Hygromycin
Growth in bacteria
  Bacterial resistance: Ampicillin, 100 μg/mL
  Growth temperature: 37°C
  Growth strain: DH5alpha
  Copy number: High Copy
Gene/Insert
  Gene/Insert name: DNAJB10 (alt name: DNAJB10)
  Species: M. musculus (mouse)
  Insert size (bp): 833
  Tag / fusion protein: V5 (N terminal on backbone)
  Cloning method: Restriction Enzyme; 5′ cloning site BamHI (not destroyed); 3′ cloning site NotI (not destroyed)
  Sequencing primers: 5′ LNCX; 3′ BGH-rev
Terms and licenses: Academic/Nonprofit Terms; Industry Terms: Not Available to Industry
Depositor comments: Part of the HSP40 gene family Disclaimer: For cloning the various HSP genes, the Stratagene reference RNA for cDNA synthesis was used and genes were amplified from this mixture that originates from 10 different cell lines from different somatic origin and ultimately coming from 10 different individuals. This strategy was used to maximize the chance for the presence of individual HSP transcripts. Users must be aware that this mixture thus represents 20 complete haploid genomes, meaning that for each individual gene there might be polymorphisms that could potentially have functional consequences. The library was sequence verified only for the presence of the correct gene.
How to cite: pcDNA5/FRT/TO V5 DNAJB10 was a gift from Harm Kampinga (Addgene plasmid # 19533 ; http://n2t.net/addgene:19533 ; RRID:Addgene_19533)
