[The description below was written by a language model from this plasmid's Addgene catalogue record and pLannotate feature annotations shown in this document.]
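Description:
pcDNA5/FRT/TO V5 DNAJB10 is a mammalian expression plasmid built on the Invitrogen pcDNA5/FRT/TO backbone, designed for tetracycline-regulated expression and for FLP-mediated, site-specific integration into host cell lines that carry a genomic FRT target site. In bacteria it is maintained through a high-copy ColE1/pUC-type origin and selected with ampicillin via the β-lactamase gene. A partial f1 origin and small lac-region remnants from the backbone are also annotated.

The expression cassette uses the human CMV immediate early enhancer and promoter, followed directly by two short tet operator sequences (annotated as PLtetO-1 fragments). In cells expressing the Tet repressor, transcription is therefore held off until tetracycline or doxycycline is added. Downstream lies an N-terminal V5 epitope tag supplied by the backbone, fused to the DNAJB10 coding sequence cloned between BamHI and NotI, and the cassette ends with the bovine growth hormone polyadenylation signal. The annotation matches the insert to mouse Dnajb2 (also known as Dnajb10), a member of the HSP40/DNAJ co-chaperone family. The catalogue likewise lists mouse as the species, although the depositor's general comment describes amplification from a reference RNA pooled from ten cell lines and individuals, and warns that polymorphisms may be present because clones were verified only for gene identity.

An FRT site sits immediately upstream of a hygromycin resistance gene with an SV40 poly(A) signal, and no complete promoter is annotated in front of it. In this system hygromycin resistance is normally gained only after correct FLP recombination places the gene behind a genomic promoter. The plasmid belongs to a chaperone expression library and suits transient or stable, inducible expression of V5-tagged DNAJB10.
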