Features (pLannotate 1.2.2; 22 found; start..end, strand, type, name):
     28..80      -  misc_feature   bom (fragment): basis of mobility region from pBR322
    235..614     +  enhancer       CMV enhancer: human cytomegalovirus immediate early enhancer
    615..818     +  promoter       CMV promoter: human cytomegalovirus (CMV) immediate early promoter
    820..839     +  promoter       PLtetO-1 promoter (fragment): modified phage lambda PL promoter with tet operator sites (Lutz and Bujard, 1997)
    841..860     +  promoter       PLtetO-1 promoter (fragment): modified phage lambda PL promoter with tet operator sites (Lutz and Bujard, 1997)
    868..901     +  promoter       TRE3GV promoter (fragment): 3rd-generation Tet-responsive promoter that can be activated by binding of Tet-On® 3G, optimized for retroviral and lentiviral vectors
    996..1037    +  CDS            V5 tag: epitope tag from simian virus 5
   1047..1814    +  CDS            Dnajb2 (fragment): DNJB2_MOUSE - Also known as Dnajb10 From Mus musculus (Mouse).
   1877..2101    +  polyA_signal   bGH poly(A) signal: bovine growth hormone polyadenylation signal
   2105..2126    +  promoter       SV40 promoter (fragment): SV40 enhancer and early promoter
   2147..2380    +  rep_origin     f1 ori (fragment) (sequence partly withheld): f1 bacteriophage origin of replication; arrow indicates direction of (+) strand synthesis
   2385..2432    +  protein_bind   FRT: FLP-mediated recombination occurs in the 8-bp core sequence TCTAGAAA (Turan and Bode, 2011). FLP recombinase from the Saccharomyces cerevisiae 2μ plasmid
   2440..3462    +  CDS            HygR: aminoglycoside phosphotransferase from E. coli; aph(4)-Ia; confers resistance to hygromycin
   3472..3597    +  CDS            ble (fragment): BLE_KLEPN - Experimental evidence at protein level: Swiss-Prot protein existence level 1. Binding protein with a strong affinity to the bleomycin family of antibiotics. Binds to CL990; an antimitotic-antibiotic compound. From Klebsiella pneumoniae.
   3592..3713    +  polyA_signal   SV40 poly(A) signal: SV40 polyadenylation signal
   3786..3802    -  protein_bind   lac operator: The lac repressor binds to the lac operator to inhibit transcription in E. coli. This inhibition can be relieved by adding lactose or isopropyl-β-D-thiogalactopyranoside (IPTG). lac repressor encoded by lacI
   3810..3840    -  promoter       lac promoter: promoter for the E. coli lac operon
   3855..3876    -  protein_bind   CAP binding site: CAP binding activates transcription in the presence of cAMP. E. coli catabolite activator protein
   3889..3981    -  CDS            lacI (fragment): lac repressor; lacI; The lac repressor binds to the lac operator to inhibit transcription in E. coli. This inhibition can be relieved by adding lactose or isopropyl-β-D-thiogalactopyranoside (IPTG).
   4164..4752    -  rep_origin     ori: high-copy-number ColE1/pMB1/pBR322/pUC origin of replication
   4923..5783    -  CDS            AmpR: β-lactamase; bla; confers resistance to ampicillin, carbenicillin, and related antibiotics
   5784..5888    -  promoter       AmpR promoter: bla
>Addgene plasmid #19533 | pcDNA5/FRT/TO V5 DNAJB10 | depositor full sequence | sequence record 9169 | Author sequence
GACGGATCGGGAGATCTCCCGATCCCCTATGGTGCACTCTCAGTACAATCTGCTCTGATGCCGCATAGTT
AAGCCAGTATCTGCTCCCTGCTTGTGTGTTGGAGGTCGCTGAGTAGTGCGCGAGCAAAATTTAAGCTACA
ACAAGGCAAGGCTTGACCGACAATTGCATGAAGAATCTGCTTAGGGTTAGGCGTTTTGCGCTGCTTCGCG
ATGTACGGGCCAGATATACGCGTTGACATTGATTATTGACTAGTTATTAATAGTAATCAATTACGGGGTC
ATTAGTTCATAGCCCATATATGGAGTTCCGCGTTACATAACTTACGGTAAATGGCCCGCCTGGCTGACCG
CCCAACGACCCCCGCCCATTGACGTCAATAATGACGTATGTTCCCATAGTAACGCCAATAGGGACTTTCC
ATTGACGTCAATGGGTGGAGTATTTACGGTAAACTGCCCACTTGGCAGTACATCAAGTGTATCATATGCC
AAGTACGCCCCCTATTGACGTCAATGACGGTAAATGGCCCGCCTGGCATTATGCCCAGTACATGACCTTA
TGGGACTTTCCTACTTGGCAGTACATCTACGTATTAGTCATCGCTATTACCATGGTGATGCGGTTTTGGC
AGTACATCAATGGGCGTGGATAGCGGTTTGACTCACGGGGATTTCCAAGTCTCCACCCCATTGACGTCAA
TGGGAGTTTGTTTTGGCACCAAAATCAACGGGACTTTCCAAAATGTCGTAACAACTCCGCCCCATTGACG
CAAATGGGCGGTAGGCGTGTACGGTGGGAGGTCTATATAAGCAGAGCTCTCCCTATCAGTGATAGAGATC
TCCCTATCAGTGATAGAGATCGTCGACGAGCTCGTTTAGTGAACCGTCAGATCGCCTGGAGACGCCATCC
ACGCTGTTTTGACCTCCATAGAAGACACCGGGACCGATCCAGCCTCCGGACTCTAGCGTTTAAACTTAAG
CTTGAATTCACCATGGGTAAGCCTATCCCTAACCCTCTCCTCGGTCTCGATTCTACGGGATCCACCATGG
CATCCTACTACGAGATTCTAGACGTACCGCGGAGTGCGTCCCCTGATGACATCAAGAAGGCGTACCGAAA
GAAGGCTCTGCAGTGGCACCCAGACAAGAACCCGGATAATAAAGAATTTGCTGAAAAAAAATTTAAGGAG
GTGGCAGAGGCCTATGAAGTACTATCTGACAGAAGTGGTCCTTCTCGATCGGAAACTGGTGGTGCGGGGC
CTGGCTTCACATTCACCTTCCGTAGCCCCGAGGAATTCTTCCGGGAGTTCTTCGGGAGCGGAAACCCTTT
TTCAGAGCTCTTTGATGACTTGGGTGTCTTCTCGGAGCTTCAAAACCAGGGTCCCCGACTCACGGGCCCT
TTCTTCACTTTCTCTTCTTCCTTTCCTGCCAACTCCGATTTCTCCTCCTCATCTTTCTCCTTCAGCCCGG
GGGCTGGTGCTTTCCGCTCCGTTTCTACGTCCACCACCTTTGTCCAAGGCCGCCGCATCACCACACGCAA
AATCATGGAAAACGGGCAGGAGCGGGTAGAAGTGGAAGAGGATGGACAACTGAAGTCAGTGTCAATCAAT
GGTGTCCCAGATGACCTGGCACTAGGCTTGGAGCTGAGCCGTCGTGAGCAGCAACCTTCAGTTGCCCCTG
GGCTGGGGGTCATGCAGGTCCGGCCGACCTCTCTCTCTCGTCCCCCTGACCATGATCTTTCTGAGGATGA
GGACCTGCAGCTCGCCATGGCTTACAGCCTGTCAGAGATGGAGGCGGCTGGGCAGAAGCCAGCAGATGTG
TTCTGAGCGGCCGCTCGAGTCTAGAGGGCCCGTTTAAACCCGCTGATCAGCCTCGACTGTGCCTTCTAGT
TGCCAGCCATCTGTTGTTTGCCCCTCCCCCGTGCCTTCCTTGACCCTGGAAGGTGCCACTCCCACTGTCC
TTTCCTAATAAAATGAGGAAATTGCATCGCATTGTCTGAGTAGGTGTCATTCTATTCTGGGGGGTGGGGT
GGGGCAGGACAGCAAGGGGGAGGATTGGGAAGACAATAGCAGGCATGCTGGGGATGCGGTGGGCTCTATG
GCTTCTGAGGCGGAAAGAACCAGCTGGGGCTCTAGGGGGTATCCCC
[124 nt withheld, positions 2147-2270]
C
[91 nt withheld, positions 2272-2362]
AGGGTGATGGTTCACGTACCTAGAAGTTCCTATTCCGAAGTTCCTATTCTCTAGAAAGTATAGGAACTTC
CTTGGCCAAAAAGCCTGAACTCACCGCGACGTCTGTCGAGAAGTTTCTGATCGAAAAGTTCGACAGCGTC
TCCGACCTGATGCAGCTCTCGGAGGGCGAAGAATCTCGTGCTTTCAGCTTCGATGTAGGAGGGCGTGGAT
ATGTCCTGCGGGTAAATAGCTGCGCCGATGGTTTCTACAAAGATCGTTATGTTTATCGGCACTTTGCATC
GGCCGCGCTCCCGATTCCGGAAGTGCTTGACATTGGGGAATTCAGCGAGAGCCTGACCTATTGCATCTCC
CGCCGTGCACAGGGTGTCACGTTGCAAGACCTGCCTGAAACCGAACTGCCCGCTGTTCTGCAGCCGGTCG
CGGAGGCCATGGATGCGATCGCTGCGGCCGATCTTAGCCAGACGAGCGGGTTCGGCCCATTCGGACCGCA
AGGAATCGGTCAATACACTACATGGCGTGATTTCATATGCGCGATTGCTGATCCCCATGTGTATCACTGG
CAAACTGTGATGGACGACACCGTCAGTGCGTCCGTCGCGCAGGCTCTCGATGAGCTGATGCTTTGGGCCG
AGGACTGCCCCGAAGTCCGGCACCTCGTGCACGCGGATTTCGGCTCCAACAATGTCCTGACGGACAATGG
CCGCATAACAGCGGTCATTGACTGGAGCGAGGCGATGTTCGGGGATTCCCAATACGAGGTCGCCAACATC
TTCTTCTGGAGGCCGTGGTTGGCTTGTATGGAGCAGCAGACGCGCTACTTCGAGCGGAGGCATCCGGAGC
TTGCAGGATCGCCGCGGCTCCGGGCGTATATGCTCCGCATTGGTCTTGACCAACTCTATCAGAGCTTGGT
TGACGGCAATTTCGATGATGCAGCTTGGGCGCAGGGTCGATGCGACGCAATCGTCCGATCCGGAGCCGGG
ACTGTCGGGCGTACACAAATCGCCCGCAGAAGCGCGGCCGTCTGGACCGATGGCTGTGTAGAAGTACTCG
CCGATAGTGGAAACCGACGCCCCAGCACTCGTCCGAGGGCAAAGGAATAGCACGTACTACGAGATTTCGA
TTCCACCGCCGCCTTCTATGAAAGGTTGGGCTTCGGAATCGTTTTCCGGGACGCCGGCTGGATGATCCTC
CAGCGCGGGGATCTCATGCTGGAGTTCTTCGCCCACCCCAACTTGTTTATTGCAGCTTATAATGGTTACA
AATAAAGCAATAGCATCACAAATTTCACAAATAAAGCATTTTTTTCACTGCATTCTAGTTGTGGTTTGTC
CAAACTCATCAATGTATCTTATCATGTCTGTATACCGTCGACCTCTAGCTAGAGCTTGGCGTAATCATGG
TCATAGCTGTTTCCTGTGTGAAATTGTTATCCGCTCACAATTCCACACAACATACGAGCCGGAAGCATAA
AGTGTAAAGCCTGGGGTGCCTAATGAGTGAGCTAACTCACATTAATTGCGTTGCGCTCACTGCCCGCTTT
CCAGTCGGGAAACCTGTCGTGCCAGCTGCATTAATGAATCGGCCAACGCGCGGGGAGAGGCGGTTTGCGT
ATTGGGCGCTCTTCCGCTTCCTCGCTCACTGACTCGCTGCGCTCGGTCGTTCGGCTGCGGCGAGCGGTAT
CAGCTCACTCAAAGGCGGTAATACGGTTATCCACAGAATCAGGGGATAACGCAGGAAAGAACATGTGAGC
AAAAGGCCAGCAAAAGGCCAGGAACCGTAAAAAGGCCGCGTTGCTGGCGTTTTTCCATAGGCTCCGCCCC
CCTGACGAGCATCACAAAAATCGACGCTCAAGTCAGAGGTGGCGAAACCCGACAGGACTATAAAGATACC
AGGCGTTTCCCCCTGGAAGCTCCCTCGTGCGCTCTCCTGTTCCGACCCTGCCGCTTACCGGATACCTGTC
CGCCTTTCTCCCTTCGGGAAGCGTGGCGCTTTCTCATAGCTCACGCTGTAGGTATCTCAGTTCGGTGTAG
GTCGTTCGCTCCAAGCTGGGCTGTGTGCACGAACCCCCCGTTCAGCCCGACCGCTGCGCCTTATCCGGTA
ACTATCGTCTTGAGTCCAACCCGGTAAGACACGACTTATCGCCACTGGCAGCAGCCACTGGTAACAGGAT
TAGCAGAGCGAGGTATGTAGGCGGTGCTACAGAGTTCTTGAAGTGGTGGCCTAACTACGGCTACACTAGA
AGAACAGTATTTGGTATCTGCGCTCTGCTGAAGCCAGTTACCTTCGGAAAAAGAGTTGGTAGCTCTTGAT
CCGGCAAACAAACCACCGCTGGTAGCGGTGGTTTTTTTGTTTGCAAGCAGCAGATTACGCGCAGAAAAAA
AGGATCTCAAGAAGATCCTTTGATCTTTTCTACGGGGTCTGACGCTCAGTGGAACGAAAACTCACGTTAA
GGGATTTTGGTCATGAGATTATCAAAAAGGATCTTCACCTAGATCCTTTTAAATTAAAAATGAAGTTTTA
AATCAATCTAAAGTATATATGAGTAAACTTGGTCTGACAGTTACCAATGCTTAATCAGTGAGGCACCTAT
CTCAGCGATCTGTCTATTTCGTTCATCCATAGTTGCCTGACTCCCCGTCGTGTAGATAACTACGATACGG
GAGGGCTTACCATCTGGCCCCAGTGCTGCAATGATACCGCGAGACCCACGCTCACCGGCTCCAGATTTAT
CAGCAATAAACCAGCCAGCCGGAAGGGCCGAGCGCAGAAGTGGTCCTGCAACTTTATCCGCCTCCATCCA
GTCTATTAATTGTTGCCGGGAAGCTAGAGTAAGTAGTTCGCCAGTTAATAGTTTGCGCAACGTTGTTGCC
ATTGCTACAGGCATCGTGGTGTCACGCTCGTCGTTTGGTATGGCTTCATTCAGCTCCGGTTCCCAACGAT
CAAGGCGAGTTACATGATCCCCCATGTTGTGCAAAAAAGCGGTTAGCTCCTTCGGTCCTCCGATCGTTGT
CAGAAGTAAGTTGGCCGCAGTGTTATCACTCATGGTTATGGCAGCACTGCATAATTCTCTTACTGTCATG
CCATCCGTAAGATGCTTTTCTGTGACTGGTGAGTACTCAACCAAGTCATTCTGAGAATAGTGTATGCGGC
GACCGAGTTGCTCTTGCCCGGCGTCAATACGGGATAATACCGCGCCACATAGCAGAACTTTAAAAGTGCT
CATCATTGGAAAACGTTCTTCGGGGCGAAAACTCTCAAGGATCTTACCGCTGTTGAGATCCAGTTCGATG
TAACCCACTCGTGCACCCAACTGATCTTCAGCATCTTTTACTTTCACCAGCGTTTCTGGGTGAGCAAAAA
CAGGAAGGCAAAATGCCGCAAAAAAGGGAATAAGGGCGACACGGAAATGTTGAATACTCATACTCTTCCT
TTTTCAATATTATTGAAGCATTTATCAGGGTTATTGTCTCATGAGCGGATACATATTTGAATGTATTTAG
AAAAATAAACAAATAGGGGTTCCGCGCACATTTCCCCGAAAAGTGCCACCTGACGTC
