>Addgene plasmid #19533 | pcDNA5/FRT/TO V5 DNAJB10 | addgene partial sequence | sequence record 25310 | LNCX 5'-AGCTCGTTTAGTGAACCGTCAGATC-3'
NNNNNNNNNNNNNNNCTGTTTTGNCCTCCATAGAAGACACCGGGACCGATCCAGCCTCCGGACTCTAGCG
TTTAAACTTAAGCTTGAATTCACCATGGGTAAGCCTATCCCTAACCCTCTCCTCGGTCTCGATTCTACGG
GATCCACCATGGCATCCTACTACGAGATTCTAGACGTACCGCGGAGTGCGTTCCCTGATGACATCAAGAA
GGCGTACCGAAAGAAGGCTCTGCAGTGGCACCCAGACAAGAACCCGGATAATAAAGAATTTGCTGAAAAA
AAATTTAAGGAGGTGGCAGAGGCCTATGAAGTACTATCTGACAAGCACAAACGGGAGATCTATGACCGCT
ATGGCCGGGAAGGGCTGACCGGGGCAGGAAGTGGTCCTTCTCGATCGGAAACTGGTGGTGCGGGGCCTGG
CTTCACATTCACCTTCCGTAGCCCCGAGGAAGTCTTCCGGGAGTTCTTCGGGAGCGGAGACCCTTTTTCA
GAGCTCTTTGATGACTTGGGTGTCTTCTCGGAGCTTCAGAACCAGGGTCCCCGACTCACGGGCCCTTTCT
TCACTTTCTCTTCTTCCTTTCCTGCCAACTCCGATTTCTCCTCCTCATCTTTCTCCTTCAGCCCGGGGGC
TGGTGCTTTCCGCTCCGTTTCTACNTCNNCNCNNTTNNNNNNGNNNNCNNNCNCNCNCNNNNNNNNNANN
NANGGANANNGNNAGGANNNGGTANAANTNNNNNNNNNGANANTGANTCNNNGNCATCANGNNNCCNNAN
GACTGNNCTNGNTGNNNNNNNNCNTNNNGANCAGCANNNNNNNTTNNCCNNGGNNN
